Addgene plasmid #86019: pGL4.23 A82V/T230A 2014 EBOV + Mucin-Like Domain
Purpose: Ebola Virus (Makona) Glycoprotein in CMV driven mammalian expression vector
Depositing lab: Jeremy Luban & Pardis Sabeti. Depositing organization: University of Massachusetts, Worcester. Publication: Ebola Virus Glycoprotein with Increased Infectivity Dominated the 2013-2016 Epidemic. Diehl WE, Lin AE, Grubaugh ND, Carvalho LM, Kim K, Kyawe PP, McCauley SM, Donnard E, Kucukural A, McDonel P, Schaffner SF, Garber M, Rambaut A, Andersen KG, Sabeti PC, Luban J. Cell. 2016 Nov 3;167(4):1088-1098.e6. doi: 10.1016/j.cell.2016.10.014. PubMed 27814506.
Backbone
  Vector backbone: pGL4.23
  Backbone manufacturer: Promega
  Backbone size w/o insert (bp): 2031
  Total vector size (bp): 5198
  Modifications to backbone: CMV IE promoter/enhancer inserted upstream of minimal promoter
  Vector type: Mammalian Expression
Growth in bacteria
  Bacterial resistance: Ampicillin, 100 μg/mL
  Growth temperature: 37°C
  Growth strain: DH5alpha
  Copy number: High Copy
Gene/Insert
  Gene/Insert name: Makona Ebola Virus Glycoprotein (alt names: EBOV GP; EBOV Makona GP)
  Species: Zaire ebolavirus - Makona
  Insert size (bp): 2031
  Mutation: Changed alanine 82 to valine and threonine 230 to alanine
  GenBank ID: KJ660346.2 AHX24649.2
  Promoter: CMV IE
  Cloning method: Restriction Enzyme; 5′ cloning site NcoI (not destroyed); 3′ cloning site XbaI (not destroyed)
  Sequencing primers: 5′ CMV F; 3′ SV40 pA R
Terms and licenses: Academic/Nonprofit Terms; Industry Terms: Not Available to Industry
How to cite: pGL4.23 A82V/T230A 2014 EBOV + Mucin-Like Domain was a gift from Jeremy Luban & Pardis Sabeti (Addgene plasmid # 86019 ; http://n2t.net/addgene:86019 ; RRID:Addgene_86019)
