[The description below was written by a language model from this plasmid's Addgene catalogue record and pLannotate feature annotations shown in this document.]
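Description:
pGL4.23 A82V/T230A 2014 EBOV + Mucin-Like Domain is a 5,198 bp mammalian expression plasmid built on the Promega pGL4.23 backbone, modified by inserting the human cytomegalovirus immediate-early enhancer/promoter upstream of the vector's minimal TATA-box promoter (minP). It is propagated in E. coli through a high-copy ColE1/pUC-type origin and selected with ampicillin via the β-lactamase gene. No mammalian selection marker is annotated, so it is suited to transient transfection. The catalogue gives the backbone size as 2,031 bp, the same figure as the insert. This does not add up with the total size and looks like an entry error.

The payload is the full-length glycoprotein (GP) of the Makona isolate of Zaire ebolavirus from the 2013–2016 West African epidemic, roughly 2 kb, cloned between NcoI and XbaI sites that are both retained. As the name indicates, the mucin-like domain is kept. The coding sequence carries two substitutions, alanine 82 to valine and threonine 230 to alanine. Transcription runs from the CMV enhancer/promoter through minP into the GP open reading frame and terminates at an SV40 polyadenylation signal. Upstream of the CMV enhancer, a synthetic poly(A) signal and an RNA polymerase II pause site from the human α2-globin gene, both standard pGL4 elements, limit read-through transcription from the backbone. The short large T antigen and tetracycline-resistance fragments are non-functional remnants. The depositor and sequencing-verified records annotate the same features and differ only in their numbering origin.

The associated publication concerns GP variants with increased infectivity that dominated the epidemic, so the plasmid likely serves to express this variant GP in mammalian cells for comparison of entry or infectivity. The record does not state the specific assay format.
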