Features (pLannotate 1.2.2; 12 found; start..end, strand, type, name):
     30..409     +  enhancer       CMV enhancer: human cytomegalovirus immediate early enhancer
    410..593     +  promoter       CMV promoter (fragment): human cytomegalovirus (CMV) immediate early promoter
    618..649     +  promoter       minP: minimal TATA-box promoter with low basal activity
    682..2709    +  CDS            GP: VGP_EBOZ5 - Experimental evidence at protein level: Swiss-Prot protein existence level 1. [GP2]: Acts as a class I viral fusion protein. Under the current model, the protein has at least 3 conformational states: pre- fusion native state, pre-hairpin intermediate state, and post-fusion hairpin state. During viral and target cell membrane fusion, the coiled coil regions (heptad repeats) assume a trimer-of-hairpins structure, positioning the fusion peptide in close proximity to the C-terminal region of the ectodomain. The formation of this structure appears to drive apposition and subsequent fusi
   2752..2873    -  polyA_signal   SV40 poly(A) signal: SV40 polyadenylation signal
   2896..2964    -  CDS            large T antigen (fragment): large T antigen from SV40 (simian virus 40)
   2980..3112    +  CDS            TcR (fragment): tetracycline efflux protein; tet; confers resistance to tetracycline
   3292..3880    -  rep_origin     ori: high-copy-number ColE1/pMB1/pBR322/pUC origin of replication
   4080..4940    -  CDS            AmpR: β-lactamase confers resistance to ampicillin, carbenicillin, and related antibiotics
   4941..4982    -  promoter       AmpR promoter (fragment): bla
   5045..5093    +  polyA_signal   poly(A) signal: synthetic polyadenylation signal
   5107..5198    +  misc_feature   pause site: RNA polymerase II transcriptional pause signal from the human α2 globin gene
>Addgene plasmid #86019 | pGL4.23 A82V/T230A 2014 EBOV + Mucin-Like Domain | depositor full sequence | sequence record 167134 | pGL4.23 A82V/T230A 2014 EBOV + Mucin-Like Domain sequence 5198 bps
GGCCTAACTGGCCGCCAGATATACGCGTTGACATTGATTATTGACTAGTTATTAATAGTAATCAATTACG
GGGTCATTAGTTCATAGCCCATATATGGAGTTCCGCGTTACATAACTTACGGTAAATGGCCCGCCTGGCT
GACCGCCCAACGACCCCCGCCCATTGACGTCAATAATGACGTATGTTCCCATAGTAACGCCAATAGGGAC
TTTCCATTGACGTCAATGGGTGGAGTATTTACGGTAAACTGCCCACTTGGCAGTACATCAAGTGTATCAT
ATGCCAAGTACGCCCCCTATTGACGTCAATGACGGTAAATGGCCCGCCTGGCATTATGCCCAGTACATGA
CCTTATGGGACTTTCCTACTTGGCAGTACATCTACGTATTAGTCATCGCTATTACCATGGTGATGCGGTT
TTGGCAGTACATCAATGGGCGTGGATAGCGGTTTGACTCACGGGGATTTCCAAGTCTCCACCCCATTGAC
GTCAATGGGAGTTTGTTTTGGCACCAAAATCAACGGGACTTTCCAAAATGTCGTAACAACTCCGCCCCAT
TGACGCAAATGGGCGGTAGGCGTGTACGGTGGGGCCTCGGCGGCCAAGCTTAGACACTAGAGGGTATATA
ATGGAAGCTCGACTTCCAGCTTGGCAATCCGGTACTGTTGGTAAAGCCACCATGGGTGTTACAGGAATAT
TGCAGTTACCTCGTGATCGATTCAAGAGGACATCATTCTTTCTTTGGGTAATTATCCTTTTCCAAAGAAC
ATTTTCCATCCCGCTTGGAGTTATCCACAATAGTACATTACAGGTTAGTGATGTCGACAAACTAGTTTGT
CGTGACAAACTGTCATCCACAAATCAATTGAGATCAGTTGGACTGAATCTCGAGGGGAATGGAGTGGCAA
CTGACGTGCCATCTGTGACTAAAAGATGGGGCTTCAGGTCCGGTGTCCCACCAAAGGTGGTCAATTATGA
AGCTGGTGAATGGGCTGAAAACTGCTACAATCTTGAAATCAAAAAACCTGACGGGAGTGAGTGTCTACCA
GCAGCGCCAGACGGGATTCGGGGCTTCCCCCGGTGCCGGTATGTGCACAAAGTATCAGGAACGGGACCAT
GTGCCGGAGACTTTGCCTTCCACAAAGAGGGTGCTTTCTTCCTGTATGATCGACTTGCTTCCACAGTTAT
CTACCGAGGAACGACTTTCGCTGAAGGTGTCGTTGCATTTCTGATACTGCCCCAAGCTAAGAAGGACTTC
TTCAGCTCACACCCCTTGAGAGAGCCGGTCAATGCAACGGAGGACCCGTCGAGTGGCTATTATTCTACCA
CAATTAGATATCAGGCTACCGGTTTTGGAACTAATGAGGCAGAGTACTTGTTCGAGGTTGACAATTTGAC
CTACGTCCAACTTGAATCAAGATTCACACCACAGTTTCTGCTCCAGCTGAATGAGACAATATATGCAAGT
GGGAAGAGGAGCAACACCACGGGAAAACTAATTTGGAAGGTCAACCCCGAAATTGATACAACAATCGGGG
AGTGGGCCTTCTGGGAAACTAAAAAAAACCTCACTAGAAAAATTCGCAGTGAAGAGTTGTCTTTCACAGC
TGTATCAAACGGACCCAAAAACATCAGTGGTCAGAGTCCGGCGCGAACTTCTTCCGACCCAGAGACCAAC
ACAACAAATGAAGACCACAAAATCATGGCTTCAGAAAATTCCTCTGCAATGGTTCAAGTGCACAGTCAAG
GAAGGAAAGCTGCAGTGTCGCATCTGACAACCCTTGCCACAATCTCCACGAGTCCTCAACCTCCCACAAC
CAAAACAGGTCCGGACAACAGCACCCATAATACACCCGTGTATAAACTTGACATCTCTGAGGCAACTCAA
GTTGGACAACATCACCGTAGAGCAGACAACGACAGCACAGCCTCCGACACTCCCCCCGCCACGACCGCAG
CCGGACCCTTAAAAGCAGAGAACACCAACACGAGTAAGAGCGCTGACTCCCTGGACCTCGCCACCACGAC
AAGCCCCCAAAACTACAGCGAGACTGCTGGCAACAACAACACTCATCACCAAGATACCGGAGAAGAGAGT
GCCAGCAGCGGGAAGCTAGGCTTAATTACCAATACTATTGCTGGAGTAGCAGGACTGATCACAGGCGGGA
GAAGGACTCGAAGAGAAGTAATTGTCAATGCTCAACCCAAATGCAACCCCAATTTACATTACTGGACTAC
TCAGGATGAAGGTGCTGCAATCGGATTGGCCTGGATACCATATTTCGGGCCAGCAGCCGAAGGAATTTAC
ACAGAGGGGCTAATGCACAACCAAGATGGTTTAATCTGTGGGTTGAGGCAGCTGGCCAACGAAACGACTC
AAGCTCTCCAACTGTTCCTGAGAGCCACAACTGAGCTGCGAACCTTTTCAATCCTCAACCGTAAGGCAAT
TGACTTCCTGCTGCAGCGATGGGGTGGCACATGCCACATTTTGGGACCGGACTGCTGTATCGAACCACAT
GATTGGACCAAGAACATAACAGACAAAATTGATCAGATTATTCATGATTTTGTTGATAAAACCCTTCCGG
ACCAGGGGGACAATGACAATTGGTGGACAGGATGGAGACAATGGATACCGGCAGGTATTGGAGTTACAGG
TGTTATAATTGCAGTTATCGCTTTATTCTGTATATGCAAATTTGTCTTTTAGTCTAGAGTCGGGGCGGCC
GGCCGCTTCGAGCAGACATGATAAGATACATTGATGAGTTTGGACAAACCACAACTAGAATGCAGTGAAA
AAAATGCTTTATTTGTGAAATTTGTGATGCTATTGCTTTATTTGTAACCATTATAAGCTGCAATAAACAA
GTTAACAACAACAATTGCATTCATTTTATGTTTCAGGTTCAGGGGGAGGTGTGGGAGGTTTTTTAAAGCA
AGTAAAACCTCTACAAATGTGGTAAAATCGATAAGGATCCGTCGACCGATGCCCTTGAGAGCCTTCAACC
CAGTCAGCTCCTTCCGGTGGGCGCGGGGCATGACTATCGTCGCCGCACTTATGACTGTCTTCTTTATCAT
GCAACTCGTAGGACAGGTGCCGGCAGCGCTCTTCCGCTTCCTCGCTCACTGACTCGCTGCGCTCGGTCGT
TCGGCTGCGGCGAGCGGTATCAGCTCACTCAAAGGCGGTAATACGGTTATCCACAGAATCAGGGGATAAC
GCAGGAAAGAACATGTGAGCAAAAGGCCAGCAAAAGGCCAGGAACCGTAAAAAGGCCGCGTTGCTGGCGT
TTTTCCATAGGCTCCGCCCCCCTGACGAGCATCACAAAAATCGACGCTCAAGTCAGAGGTGGCGAAACCC
GACAGGACTATAAAGATACCAGGCGTTTCCCCCTGGAAGCTCCCTCGTGCGCTCTCCTGTTCCGACCCTG
CCGCTTACCGGATACCTGTCCGCCTTTCTCCCTTCGGGAAGCGTGGCGCTTTCTCATAGCTCACGCTGTA
GGTATCTCAGTTCGGTGTAGGTCGTTCGCTCCAAGCTGGGCTGTGTGCACGAACCCCCCGTTCAGCCCGA
CCGCTGCGCCTTATCCGGTAACTATCGTCTTGAGTCCAACCCGGTAAGACACGACTTATCGCCACTGGCA
GCAGCCACTGGTAACAGGATTAGCAGAGCGAGGTATGTAGGCGGTGCTACAGAGTTCTTGAAGTGGTGGC
CTAACTACGGCTACACTAGAAGAACAGTATTTGGTATCTGCGCTCTGCTGAAGCCAGTTACCTTCGGAAA
AAGAGTTGGTAGCTCTTGATCCGGCAAACAAACCACCGCTGGTAGCGGTGGTTTTTTTGTTTGCAAGCAG
CAGATTACGCGCAGAAAAAAAGGATCTCAAGAAGATCCTTTGATCTTTTCTACGGGGTCTGACGCTCAGT
GGAACGAAAACTCACGTTAAGGGATTTTGGTCATGAGATTATCAAAAAGGATCTTCACCTAGATCCTTTT
AAATTAAAAATGAAGTTTTAAATCAATCTAAAGTATATATGAGTAAACTTGGTCTGACAGCGGCCGCAAA
TGCTAAACCACTGCAGTGGTTACCAGTGCTTGATCAGTGAGGCACCGATCTCAGCGATCTGCCTATTTCG
TTCGTCCATAGTGGCCTGACTCCCCGTCGTGTAGATCACTACGATTCGTGAGGGCTTACCATCAGGCCCC
AGCGCAGCAATGATGCCGCGAGAGCCGCGTTCACCGGCCCCCGATTTGTCAGCAATGAACCAGCCAGCAG
GGAGGGCCGAGCGAAGAAGTGGTCCTGCTACTTTGTCCGCCTCCATCCAGTCTATGAGCTGCTGTCGTGA
TGCTAGAGTAAGAAGTTCGCCAGTGAGTAGTTTCCGAAGAGTTGTGGCCATTGCTACTGGCATCGTGGTA
TCACGCTCGTCGTTCGGTATGGCTTCGTTCAACTCTGGTTCCCAGCGGTCAAGCCGGGTCACATGATCAC
CCATATTATGAAGAAATGCAGTCAGCTCCTTAGGGCCTCCGATCGTTGTCAGAAGTAAGTTGGCCGCGGT
GTTGTCGCTCATGGTAATGGCAGCACTACACAATTCTCTTACCGTCATGCCATCCGTAAGATGCTTTTCC
GTGACCGGCGAGTACTCAACCAAGTCGTTTTGTGAGTAGTGTATACGGCGACCAAGCTGCTCTTGCCCGG
CGTCTATACGGGACAACACCGCGCCACATAGCAGTACTTTGAAAGTGCTCATCATCGGGAATCGTTCTTC
GGGGCGGAAAGACTCAAGGATCTTGCCGCTATTGAGATCCAGTTCGATATAGCCCACTCTTGCACCCAGT
TGATCTTCAGCATCTTTTACTTTCACCAGCGTTTCGGGGTGTGCAAAAACAGGCAAGCAAAATGCCGCAA
AGAAGGGAATGAGTGCGACACGAAAATGTTGGATGCTCATACTCGTCCTTTTTCAATATTATTGAAGCAT
TTATCAGGGTTACTAGTACGTCTCTCAAGGATAAGTAAGTAATATTAAGGTACGGGAGGTATTGGACAGG
CCGCAATAAAATATCTTTATTTTCATTACATCTGTGTGTTGGTTTTTTGTGTGAATCGATAGTACTAACA
TACGCTCTCCATCAAAACAAAACGAAACAAAACAAACTAGCAAAATAGGCTGTCCCCAGTGCAAGTGCAG
GTGCCAGAACATTTCTCT
