Features (pLannotate 1.2.2; 12 found; start..end, strand, type, name):
    234..417     +  promoter       CMV promoter (fragment): human cytomegalovirus (CMV) immediate early promoter
    442..473     +  promoter       minP: minimal TATA-box promoter with low basal activity
    506..2533    +  CDS            GP: VGP_EBOZ5 - Experimental evidence at protein level: Swiss-Prot protein existence level 1. [GP2]: Acts as a class I viral fusion protein. Under the current model, the protein has at least 3 conformational states: pre- fusion native state, pre-hairpin intermediate state, and post-fusion hairpin state. During viral and target cell membrane fusion, the coiled coil regions (heptad repeats) assume a trimer-of-hairpins structure, positioning the fusion peptide in close proximity to the C-terminal region of the ectodomain. The formation of this structure appears to drive apposition and subsequent fusi
   2576..2697    -  polyA_signal   SV40 poly(A) signal: SV40 polyadenylation signal
   2720..2788    -  CDS            large T antigen (fragment): large T antigen from SV40 (simian virus 40)
   2804..2936    +  CDS            TcR (fragment): tetracycline efflux protein; tet; confers resistance to tetracycline
   3116..3704    -  rep_origin     ori: high-copy-number ColE1/pMB1/pBR322/pUC origin of replication
   3904..4764    -  CDS            AmpR: β-lactamase confers resistance to ampicillin, carbenicillin, and related antibiotics
   4765..4806    -  promoter       AmpR promoter (fragment): bla
   4869..4917    +  polyA_signal   poly(A) signal: synthetic polyadenylation signal
   4931..5022    +  misc_feature   pause site: RNA polymerase II transcriptional pause signal from the human α2 globin gene
   5052..233     +  enhancer       CMV enhancer (across the origin): human cytomegalovirus immediate early enhancer
>Addgene plasmid #86019 | pGL4.23 A82V/T230A 2014 EBOV + Mucin-Like Domain | addgene full sequence | sequence record 169929 | Addgene NGS Result
TGACGTATGTTCCCATAGTAACGCCAATAGGGACTTTCCATTGACGTCAATGGGTGGAGTATTTACGGTA
AACTGCCCACTTGGCAGTACATCAAGTGTATCATATGCCAAGTACGCCCCCTATTGACGTCAATGACGGT
AAATGGCCCGCCTGGCATTATGCCCAGTACATGACCTTATGGGACTTTCCTACTTGGCAGTACATCTACG
TATTAGTCATCGCTATTACCATGGTGATGCGGTTTTGGCAGTACATCAATGGGCGTGGATAGCGGTTTGA
CTCACGGGGATTTCCAAGTCTCCACCCCATTGACGTCAATGGGAGTTTGTTTTGGCACCAAAATCAACGG
GACTTTCCAAAATGTCGTAACAACTCCGCCCCATTGACGCAAATGGGCGGTAGGCGTGTACGGTGGGGCC
TCGGCGGCCAAGCTTAGACACTAGAGGGTATATAATGGAAGCTCGACTTCCAGCTTGGCAATCCGGTACT
GTTGGTAAAGCCACCATGGGTGTTACAGGAATATTGCAGTTACCTCGTGATCGATTCAAGAGGACATCAT
TCTTTCTTTGGGTAATTATCCTTTTCCAAAGAACATTTTCCATCCCGCTTGGAGTTATCCACAATAGTAC
ATTACAGGTTAGTGATGTCGACAAACTAGTTTGTCGTGACAAACTGTCATCCACAAATCAATTGAGATCA
GTTGGACTGAATCTCGAGGGGAATGGAGTGGCAACTGACGTGCCATCTGTGACTAAAAGATGGGGCTTCA
GGTCCGGTGTCCCACCAAAGGTGGTCAATTATGAAGCTGGTGAATGGGCTGAAAACTGCTACAATCTTGA
AATCAAAAAACCTGACGGGAGTGAGTGTCTACCAGCAGCGCCAGACGGGATTCGGGGCTTCCCCCGGTGC
CGGTATGTGCACAAAGTATCAGGAACGGGACCATGTGCCGGAGACTTTGCCTTCCACAAAGAGGGTGCTT
TCTTCCTGTATGATCGACTTGCTTCCACAGTTATCTACCGAGGAACGACTTTCGCTGAAGGTGTCGTTGC
ATTTCTGATACTGCCCCAAGCTAAGAAGGACTTCTTCAGCTCACACCCCTTGAGAGAGCCGGTCAATGCA
ACGGAGGACCCGTCGAGTGGCTATTATTCTACCACAATTAGATATCAGGCTACCGGTTTTGGAACTAATG
AGGCAGAGTACTTGTTCGAGGTTGACAATTTGACCTACGTCCAACTTGAATCAAGATTCACACCACAGTT
TCTGCTCCAGCTGAATGAGACAATATATGCAAGTGGGAAGAGGAGCAACACCACGGGAAAACTAATTTGG
AAGGTCAACCCCGAAATTGATACAACAATCGGGGAGTGGGCCTTCTGGGAAACTAAAAAAAACCTCACTA
GAAAAATTCGCAGTGAAGAGTTGTCTTTCACAGCTGTATCAAACGGACCCAAAAACATCAGTGGTCAGAG
TCCGGCGCGAACTTCTTCCGACCCAGAGACCAACACAACAAATGAAGACCACAAAATCATGGCTTCAGAA
AATTCCTCTGCAATGGTTCAAGTGCACAGTCAAGGAAGGAAAGCTGCAGTGTCGCATCTGACAACCCTTG
CCACAATCTCCACGAGTCCTCAACCTCCCACAACCAAAACAGGTCCGGACAACAGCACCCATAATACACC
CGTGTATAAACTTGACATCTCTGAGGCAACTCAAGTTGGACAACATCACCGTAGAGCAGACAACGACAGC
ACAGCCTCCGACACTCCCCCCGCCACGACCGCAGCCGGACCCTTAAAAGCAGAGAACACCAACACGAGTA
AGAGCGCTGACTCCCTGGACCTCGCCACCACGACAAGCCCCCAAAACTACAGCGAGACTGCTGGCAACAA
CAACACTCATCACCAAGATACCGGAGAAGAGAGTGCCAGCAGCGGGAAGCTAGGCTTAATTACCAATACT
ATTGCTGGAGTAGCAGGACTGATCACAGGCGGGAGAAGGACTCGAAGAGAAGTAATTGTCAATGCTCAAC
CCAAATGCAACCCCAATTTACATTACTGGACTACTCAGGATGAAGGTGCTGCAATCGGATTGGCCTGGAT
ACCATATTTCGGGCCAGCAGCCGAAGGAATTTACACAGAGGGGCTAATGCACAACCAAGATGGTTTAATC
TGTGGGTTGAGGCAGCTGGCCAACGAAACGACTCAAGCTCTCCAACTGTTCCTGAGAGCCACAACTGAGC
TGCGAACCTTTTCAATCCTCAACCGTAAGGCAATTGACTTCCTGCTGCAGCGATGGGGTGGCACATGCCA
CATTTTGGGACCGGACTGCTGTATCGAACCACATGATTGGACCAAGAACATAACAGACAAAATTGATCAG
ATTATTCATGATTTTGTTGATAAAACCCTTCCGGACCAGGGGGACAATGACAATTGGTGGACAGGATGGA
GACAATGGATACCGGCAGGTATTGGAGTTACAGGTGTTATAATTGCAGTTATCGCTTTATTCTGTATATG
CAAATTTGTCTTTTAGTCTAGAGTCGGGGCGGCCGGCCGCTTCGAGCAGACATGATAAGATACATTGATG
AGTTTGGACAAACCACAACTAGAATGCAGTGAAAAAAATGCTTTATTTGTGAAATTTGTGATGCTATTGC
TTTATTTGTAACCATTATAAGCTGCAATAAACAAGTTAACAACAACAATTGCATTCATTTTATGTTTCAG
GTTCAGGGGGAGGTGTGGGAGGTTTTTTAAAGCAAGTAAAACCTCTACAAATGTGGTAAAATCGATAAGG
ATCCGTCGACCGATGCCCTTGAGAGCCTTCAACCCAGTCAGCTCCTTCCGGTGGGCGCGGGGCATGACTA
TCGTCGCCGCACTTATGACTGTCTTCTTTATCATGCAACTCGTAGGACAGGTGCCGGCAGCGCTCTTCCG
CTTCCTCGCTCACTGACTCGCTGCGCTCGGTCGTTCGGCTGCGGCGAGCGGTATTAGCTCACTCAAAGGC
GGTAATACGGTTATCCACAGAATCAGGGGATAACGCAGGAAAGAACATGTGAGCAAAAGGCCAGCAAAAG
GCCAGGAACCGTAAAAAGGCCGCGTTGCTGGCGTTTTTCCATAGGCTCCGCCCCCCTGACGAGCATCACA
AAAATCGACGCTCAAGTCAGAGGTGGCGAAACCCGACAGGACTATAAAGATACCAGGCGTTTCCCCCTGG
AAGCTCCCTCGTGCGCTCTCCTGTTCCGACCCTGCCGCTTACCGGATACCTGTCCGCCTTTCTCCCTTCG
GGAAGCGTGGCGCTTTCTCATAGCTCACGCTGTAGGTATCTCAGTTCGGTGTAGGTCGTTCGCTCCAAGC
TGGGCTGTGTGCACGAACCCCCCGTTCAGCCCGACCGCTGCGCCTTATCCGGTAACTATCGTCTTGAGTC
CAACCCGGTAAGACACGACTTATCGCCACTGGCAGCAGCCACTGGTAACAGGATTAGCAGAGCGAGGTAT
GTAGGCGGTGCTACAGAGTTCTTGAAGTGGTGGCCTAACTACGGCTACACTAGAAGAACAGTATTTGGTA
TCTGCGCTCTGCTGAAGCCAGTTACCTTCGGAAAAAGAGTTGGTAGCTCTTGATCCGGCAAACAAACCAC
CGCTGGTAGCGGTGGTTTTTTTGTTTGCAAGCAGCAGATTACGCGCAGAAAAAAAGGATCTCAAGAAGAT
CCTTTGATCTTTTCTACGGGGTCTGACGCTCAGTGGAACGAAAACTCACGTTAAGGGATTTTGGTCATGA
GATTATCAAAAAGGATCTTCACCTAGATCCTTTTAAATTAAAAATGAAGTTTTAAATCAATCTAAAGTAT
ATATGAGTAAACTTGGTCTGACAGCGGCCGCAAATGCTAAACCACTGCAGTGGTTACCAGTGCTTGATCA
GTGAGGCACCGATCTCAGCGATCTGCCTATTTCGTTCGTCCATAGTGGCCTGACTCCCCGTCGTGTAGAT
CACTACGATTCGTGAGGGCTTACCATCAGGCCCCAGCGCAGCAATGATGCCGCGAGAGCCGCGTTCACCG
GCCCCCGATTTGTCAGCAATGAACCAGCCAGCAGGGAGGGCCGAGCGAAGAAGTGGTCCTGCTACTTTGT
CCGCCTCCATCCAGTCTATGAGCTGCTGTCGTGATGCTAGAGTAAGAAGTTCGCCAGTGAGTAGTTTCCG
AAGAGTTGTGGCCATTGCTACTGGCATCGTGGTATCACGCTCGTCGTTCGGTATGGCTTCGTTCAACTCT
GGTTCCCAGCGGTCAAGCCGGGTCACATGATCACCCATATTATGAAGAAATGCAGTCAGCTCCTTAGGGC
CTCCGATCGTTGTCAGAAGTAAGTTGGCCGCGGTGTTGTCGCTCATGGTAATGGCAGCACTACACAATTC
TCTTACCGTCATGCCATCCGTAAGATGCTTTTCCGTGACCGGCGAGTACTCAACCAAGTCGTTTTGTGAG
TAGTGTATACGGCGACCAAGCTGCTCTTGCCCGGCGTCTATACGGGACAACACCGCGCCACATAGCAGTA
CTTTGAAAGTGCTCATCATCGGGAATCGTTCTTCGGGGCGGAAAGACTCAAGGATCTTGCCGCTATTGAG
ATCCAGTTCGATATAGCCCACTCTTGCACCCAGTTGATCTTCAGCATCTTTTACTTTCACCAGCGTTTCG
GGGTGTGCAAAAACAGGCAAGCAAAATGCCGCAAAGAAGGGAATGAGTGCGACACGAAAATGTTGGATGC
TCATACTCGTCCTTTTTCAATATTATTGAAGCATTTATCAGGGTTACTAGTACGTCTCTCAAGGATAAGT
AAGTAATATTAAGGTACGGGAGGTATTGGACAGGCCGCAATAAAATATCTTTATTTTCATTACATCTGTG
TGTTGGTTTTTTGTGTGAATCGATAGTACTAACATACGCTCTCCATCAAAACAAAACGAAACAAAACAAA
CTAGCAAAATAGGCTGTCCCCAGTGCAAGTGCAGGTGCCAGAACATTTCTCTGGCCTAACTGGCCGCCAG
ATATACGCGTTGACATTGATTATTGACTAGTTATTAATAGTAATCAATTACGGGGTCATTAGTTCATAGC
CCATATATGGAGTTCCGCGTTACATAACTTACGGTAAATGGCCCGCCTGGCTGACCGCCCAACGACCCCC
GCCCATTGACGTCAATAA
